Addgene plasmid #39134: AK1
Purpose: Bacterial expression for structure determination; may not be full ORF
Depositing lab: Nicola Burgess-Brown. Depositing organization: University of Oxford.
Backbone
  Vector backbone: pLIC-SGC1
  Backbone manufacturer: SGC
  Vector type: Bacterial Expression
Growth in bacteria
  Bacterial resistance: Ampicillin, 100 μg/mL
  Growth temperature: 37°C
  Growth strain: Mach1
  Copy number: Low Copy
Gene/Insert
  Gene/Insert name: AK1 (alt names: adenylate kinase 1; PDB:2C95)
  Species: H. sapiens (human)
  Insert size (bp): 670
  Entrez Gene: AK1 (a.k.a. HTL-S-58j)
  Tag / fusion protein: His Tev (N terminal on insert)
  Cloning method: Ligation Independent Cloning
  Sequencing primers: 5′ T7; 3′ T7-term
Terms and licenses: Academic/Nonprofit Terms; Industry Terms: Not Available to Industry
How to cite: AK1 was a gift from Nicola Burgess-Brown (Addgene plasmid # 39134 ; http://n2t.net/addgene:39134 ; RRID:Addgene_39134)
