[The description below was written by a language model from this plasmid's Addgene catalogue record.]
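Description:
AK1 is a bacterial expression plasmid built on the pLIC-SGC1 backbone, a ligation-independent cloning vector from the Structural Genomics Consortium. It is maintained in E. coli as a low-copy plasmid under ampicillin selection. The record does not list the origin of replication or include a feature table, so the detailed arrangement of backbone elements cannot be described here.

The insert is a roughly 670 bp coding fragment of human AK1, which encodes adenylate kinase 1, the enzyme that interconverts adenine nucleotides by transferring a phosphate between ATP and AMP. It was introduced by ligation-independent cloning, a method that anneals complementary single-stranded overhangs on the vector and PCR product instead of relying on restriction sites and ligase. The protein is produced with an N-terminal histidine tag followed by a TEV protease recognition site. This allows capture by immobilised metal affinity chromatography and then removal of the tag by cleavage to give near-native protein. The promoter is not stated explicitly, although the use of T7 and T7-terminator sequencing primers suggests that the insert sits within a T7-type expression cassette.

The construct was made to produce recombinant protein for structure determination, and the record links it to a deposited crystal structure of the human enzyme. The entry cautions that the insert may not be the full open reading frame, as constructs of this kind are often trimmed to domain boundaries that favour soluble expression and crystallisation. Users should therefore check the exact boundaries before assuming the full-length protein is encoded.
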