>Addgene plasmid #39134 | AK1 | depositor partial sequence | sequence record 49185 | AK1 sequence 670 bps
ATGCACCATCATCATCATCATTCTTCTGGTGTAGATCTGGGTACCGAGAACCTGTACTTCCAATCCATGG
AAGAGAAGCTGAAGAAAACCAATATCATCTTTGTGGTGGGTGGGCCTGGCTCAGGGAAGGGCACCCAGTG
TGAGAAGATCGTGCAGAAGTATGGCTACACCCACCTCTCCACCGGGGACCTCCTGCGGTCCGAGGTCAGC
TCAGGCTCGGCCAGGGGCAAGAAGCTGTCGGAAATCATGGAGAAGGGGCAGCTGGTTCCACTGGAGACAG
TGTTGGACATGCTCCGGGATGCCATGGTGGCCAAAGTCAATACTTCCAAAGGCTTCCTGATTGATGGCTA
CCCGCGGGAGGTGCAGCAAGGAGAAGAGTTTGAGCGACGGATTGGACAGCCCACACTGCTGCTGTATGTG
GACGCAGGCCCTGAGACCATGACCCAGCGGCTCTTGAAACGTGGAGAGACCAGCGGGCGTGTGGACGACA
ATGAGGAGACCATCAAAAAGCGGCTGGAGACCTATTACAAGGCCACAGAACCCGTCATCGCCTTCTATGA
GAAACGTGGCATTGTGCGCAAGGTCAACGCTGAGGGCTCCGTGGACAGTGTCTTCTCCCAGGTCTGCACC
CACCTGGACGCCCTATTGAATTGACAGTAAAGGTGGATAC
