>Addgene plasmid #39134 | AK1 | addgene partial sequence | sequence record 52442 | T7_term
CTTGTAGCAGCCGGATCTCAGTGGTGGTGGTGGTGGTGCTCGAGTGCGGCCGCAAGCTTGTCGACGGAGC
TCGAATTCGGATCCGTATCCACCTTTACTGTCAATTCAATAGGGCGTCCAGGTGGGTGCAGACCTGGGAG
AAGACACTGTCCACGGAGCCCTCAGCGTTGACCTTGCGCACAATGCCACGTTTCTCATAGAAGGCGATGA
CGGGTTCTGTGGCCTTGTAATAGGTCTCCAGCCGCTTTTTGATGGTCTCCTCATTGTCGTCCACACGCCC
GCTGGTCTCTCCACGTTTCAAGAGCCGCTGGGTCATGGTCTCAGGGCCTGCGTCCACATACAGCAGCAGT
GTGGGCTGTCCAATCCGTCGCTCAAACTCTTCTCCTTGCTGCACCTCCCGCGGGTAGCCATCAATCAGGA
AGCCTTTGGAAGTATTGACTTTGGCCACCATGGCATCCCGGAGCATGTCCAACACTGTCTCCAGTGGAAC
CAGCTGCCCCTTCTCCATGATTTCCGACAGCTTCTTGCCCCTGGCCGAGCCTGAGCTGACCTCGGACCGC
AGGAGGTCCCCGGTGGAGAGGTGGGTGTAGCCATACTTCTGCACGATCTTCTCACACTGGGTGCCCTTCC
CTGAGCCAGGCCCACCCACCACAAAGATGATATTGGTTTTCTTCAGCTTCTCTTCCATGGATTGGAAGTA
CAGGTTCTCGGTACCCAGATCTACACCAGAAGAATGATGATGATGATGGTGCATATGTATATCTCCTTCT
TAAAGTTAAACAAAATTATTTCTAGAGGGGAATTGTTATCCGCTCACAATTCCCCTATAGTGAGTCGTAT
TAATTTCG
