>Addgene plasmid #39134 | AK1 | addgene partial sequence | sequence record 52443 | T7 5'-TAATACGACTCACTATAGGG-3'
CCCTCTGAATATTTTGTTTAACTTTAAGAAGGAGATATACATATGCACCATCATCATCATCATTCTTCTG
GTGTAGATCTGGGTACCGAGAACCTGTACTTCCAATCCATGGAAGAGAAGCTGAAGAAAACCAATATCAT
CTTTGTGGTGGGTGGGCCTGGCTCAGGGAAGGGCACCCAGTGTGAGAAGATCGTGCAGAAGTATGGCTAC
ACCCACCTCTCCACCGGGGACCTCCTGCGGTCCGAGGTCAGCTCAGGCTCGGCCAGGGGCAAGAAGCTGT
CGGAAATCATGGAGAAGGGGCAGCTGGTTCCACTGGAGACAGTGTTGGACATGCTCCGGGATGCCATGGT
GGCCAAAGTCAATACTTCCAAAGGCTTCCTGATTGATGGCTACCCGCGGGAGGTGCAGCAAGGAGAAGAG
TTTGAGCGACGGATTGGACAGCCCACACTGCTGCTGTATGTGGACGCAGGCCCTGAGACCATGACCCAGC
GGCTCTTGAAACGTGGAGAGACCAGCGGGCGTGTGGACGACAATGAGGAGACCATCAAAAAGCGGCTGGA
GACCTATTACAAGGCCACAGAACCCGTCATCGCCTTCTATGAGAAACGTGGCATTGTGCGCAAGGTCAAC
GCTGAGGGCTCCGTGGACAGTGTCTTCTCCCAGGTCTGCACCCACCTGGACGCCCTATTGAATTGACAGT
AAAGGTGGATACGGATCCGAATTCGAGCTCCGTCGACAAGCTTGCGGCCGCACTCGAGCACCACCACCAC
CACCACTGAGATCCGGCTGCTAACAAAGCCCGAAAGGAAGCTGAGTTGGCTGCTGCCACCGCTGAGCAAT
AACTAGCATAACCCCTTGGGGCCTCTAACGGTCTTGAGGGTTTTTGCTGAAGA
